>Addgene plasmid #172697 | pGLOW30 | addgene full sequence | sequence record 341480 | Addgene NGS Result
CATTTTATATCTGAGTAGTATCCTTTGCTTTAAATGTCCATAAAACTAATTTTATAATCAATAAAACAAC
GTTTGTAAATCAACTGAGTTTACAAGTAGAGACATTGAGGGATACTTTCACTATGCTAAAGTGATAATCG
ACCAAATAATAACTTCACTTTGGTATTTATTCCTGTCTTATAAATGTTATGTATGAATTAAATTCATATG
CATATGGCTCACTCTGACAATTTTTAATAATCTTCCAGATCAATATTGACTACCGATGCGGGTGGTCTTT
TGCTTTGAATTCTGCTGAACTTTACACCCCGAACAGCAATGTGTGCTTCAGCCTAAAAAAAAGTAAGTGT
GTTAATCAGTGCCCCCGATTCTTCATTTTTTGCCCCTCTCTCCCGTTTCGTCGGCAAAAGAAGAGAAAAT
AAAGATAAGTCTCAAGATAGGTTGGTAATCGCTAAAGTGGTTGTGTGGATAAGAGTAGCAAAATGGCAGG
AAGAGCACTTTGCGCGCACACACTGTACTCATTGTTCTGGATAAAATTCTCTCGTTGTTTGCCGTCGGAT
GTCTGCCTCTCTGCATTGAGCCGGCTTCTTCACTATCTTTAGTTAACCTAAAATGCCGTTTCTTTTCTCG
TATCCCCACTATCCCGTTGAGGTTCTCTGCTCTCTTCGCTCCCTACCGCCAGCGAGCAACTATCCGTGGG
GGCGCCTTGCTCGGAAGATGGGGGGGAAGAAAGAAGATTTTTGCTATTTGCACTTGAGAAAGAGACTTTT
CCTGCGTCGATGGTCAGAGAACAGTGTGCAGACACTTTTCAGCTACCTAGAATTACAATTGGATATCCCC
GCCTCCCAATCCACCCACCCAGGGAAAAAGAAGGGCTCGCCGAAAATCAAAGTTATCTCCAGGCTCGCGC
ATCCCACCGAGCGGTTGACTTCTCTCCACCACTTTTCATTTTAACCCTCGATCGTCAGACACAGAAATGA
CAAGTTTGTACAAAAAAGCAGGCTTAATGGTCTCCAAGGGAGAGGCCGTCATCAAGGAGTTCATGCGTTT
CAAGGTCCACATGGAGGGATCCATGAACGGACACGAGTTCGAGATCGAGGGAGAGGGAGAGGGACGTCCA
TACGAGGGAACCCAAACCGCCAAGCTCAAGGTCACCAAGGTAAGTTTAAACATATATATACTAACTAACC
CTGATTATTTAAATTTTCAGGGAGGACCACTCCCATTCTCCTGGGACATCCTCTCCCCACAATTCATGTA
CGGATCCCGTGCCTTCATCAAGCACCCAGCCGACATCCCAGACTACTACAAGCAATCCTTCCCAGAGGGA
TTCAAGTGGGAGCGTGTCATGAACTTCGAGGACGGAGGAGCCGTCACCGTCACCCAAGACACCTCCCTCG
AGGACGGAACCCTCATCTACAAGGTAAGTTTAAACAGTTCGGTACTAACTAACCATACATATTTAAATTT
TCAGGTCAAGCTCCGTGGAACCAACTTCCCACCAGACGGACCAGTCATGCAAAAGAAGACCATGGGATGG
GAGGCCTCCACCGAGCGTCTCTACCCAGAGGACGGAGTCCTCAAGGGAGACATCAAGATGGCCCTCCGTC
TCAAGGACGGAGGACGTTACCTCGCCGACTTCAAGGTAAGTTTAAACATGATTTTACTAACTAACTAATC
TGATTTAAATTTTCAGACCACCTACAAGGCCAAGAAGCCAGTCCAAATGCCAGGAGCCTACAACGTCGAC
CGTAAGCTCGACATCACCTCCCACAACGAGGACTACACCGTCGTCGAGCAATACGAGCGTTCCGAGGGAC
GTCACTCCACCGGAGGAATGGACGAGCTCTACAAGTAGTACCCAGCTTTCTTGTACAAAGTGGGTGATAT
CTGAGCTCCGCATCGGCCGCTGTCATCAGATCGCCATCTCGCGCCCGTGCCTCTGACTTCTAAGTCCAAT
TACTCTTCAACATCCCTACATGCTCTTTCTCCCTGTGCTCCAACCCCCTATTTTTGTTATTATCAAAAAA
CTTCTCTTAATTTCTTTGTTTTTTAGCTTCTTTTAAGTCACCTCTAACAATGAAATTGTGTAGATTCAAA
AATAGAATTAATTCGTAATAAAAAGTCGAAAAAAATTGTGCTCCCTCCCCCCATTAATAATAATTCTATC
CCAAAATCTACACAATGTTCTGTGTACACTTCTTATGTTTTTTACTTCTGATAAATTTTTTTGAAACATC
ATAGAAAAAACCGCACACAAAATACCTTATCATATGTTACGTTTCAGTTTATGACCGCAATTTTTATTTC
TTCGCACGTCTGGGCCTCTCATGACGTCAAATCATGCTCATCGTGAAAAAGTTTTGGAGTATTTTTGGAA
TTTTTCAATCAAGTGAAAGTTTATGAAATTAATTTTCCTGCTTTTGCTTTTTGGGGTTTCCCCTATTGTT
TGTCAAGATTTCGAGGACGGCGTTTTTCTTGCTAAAATCACAAGTATTGATGAGCACGATGCAAGAAAGA
TCGGAAGAAGGTTTGGGTTTGAGGCTCAGTGGAAGGTGAGTAGAAGTTGATAATTTGAAAGTGGAGTAGT
GTCTATGGGGTTTTTGCCTTAAATGACAGAATACATTCCCAATATACCAAACATAACTGTTTCCAACTTT
ATTATACATAGTTGATAATTCACTGGCCGTCGTTTTACAACGTCGTGACTGGGAAAACCCTGGCGTTACC
CAACTTAATCGCCTTGCAGCACATCCCCCTTTCGCCAGCTGGCGTAATAGCGAAGAGGCCCGCACCGATC
GCCCTTCCCAACAGTTGCGCAGCCTGAATGGCGAATGGCGCCTGATGCGGTATTTTCTCCTTACGCATCT
GTGCGGTATTTCACACCGCATATGGTGCACTCTCAGTGCAATCTGCTCTGATGCCGCATAGTTAAGCCAG
CCCCGACACCCGCCAACACCCGCTGACGCGCCCTGACGGGCTTGTCTGCTCCCGGCATCCGCTTACAGAC
AAGCTGTGACCGTCTCCGGGAGCTGCATGTGTCAGAGGTTTTCACCGTCATCACCGAAACGCGCGAGACG
AAAGGGCCTCGTGATACGCCTATTTTTATAGGTTAATGTCATGATAATAATGGTTTCTTAGACGTCAGGT
GGCACTTTTCGGGGAAATGTGCGCGGAACCCCTATTTGTTTATTTTTCTAAATACATTCAAATATGTATC
CGCTCATGAGACAATAACCCTGATAAATGCTTCAATAATATTGAAAAAGGAAGAGTATGAGTATTCAACA
TTTCCGTGTCGCCCTTATTCCCTTTTTTGCGGCATTTTGCCTTCCTGTTTTTGCTCACCCAGAAACGCTG
GTGAAAGTAAAAGATGCTGAAGATCAGTTGGGTGCACGAGTGGGTTACATCGAACTGGATCTCAACAGCG
GTAAGATCCTTGAGAGTTTTCGCCCCGAAGAACGTTTTCCAATGATGAGCACTTTTAAAGTTCTGCTATG
TGGCGCGGTATTATCCCGTATTGACGCCGGGCAAGAGCAACTCGGTCGCCGCATACACTATTCTCAGAAT
GACTTGGTTGAGTACTCACCAGTCACAGAAAAGCATCTTACGGATGGCATGACAGTAAGAGAATTATGCA
GTGCTGCCATAACCATGAGTGATAACACTGCGGCCAACTTACTTCTGACAACGATCGGAGGACCGAAGGA
GCTAACCGCTTTTTTGCACAACATGGGGGATCATGTAACTCGCCTTGATCGTTGGGAACCGGAGCTGAAT
GAAGCCATACCAAACGACGAGCGTGACACCACGATGCCTGTAGCAATGGCAACAACGTTGCGCAAACTAT
TAACTGGCGAACTACTTACTCTAGCTTCCCGGCAACAATTAATAGACTGGATGGAGGCGGATAAAGTTGC
AGGACCACTTCTGCGCTCGGCCCTTCCGGCTGGCTGGTTTATTGCTGATAAATCTGGAGCCGGTGAGCGT
GGGTCTCGCGGTATCATTGCAGCACTGGGGTCAGATGGTAAGCCCTCCCGTATCGTAGTTATCTACACGA
CGGGGAGTCAGGCAACTATGGATGAACGAAATAGACAGATCGCTGAGATAGGTGCCTCACTGATTAAGCA
TTGGTAACTGTCAGACCAAGTTTACTCATATATACTTTAGATTGATTTAAAACTTCATTTTTAATTTAAA
AGGATCTAGGTGAAGATCCTTTTTGATAATCTCATGACCAAAATCCCTTAACGTGAGTTTTCGTTCCACT
GAGCGTCAGACCCCGTAGAAAAGATCAAAGGATCTTCTTGAGATCCTTTTTTTCTGCGCGTAATCTGCTG
CTTGCAAACAAAAAAACCACCGCTACCAGCGGTGGTTTGTTTGCCGGATCAAGAGCTACCAACTCTTTTT
CCGAAGGTAACTGGCTTCAGCAGAGCGCAGATACCAAATACTGTTCTTCTAGTGTAGCCGTAGTTAGGCC
ACCACTTCAAGAACTCTGTAGCACCGCCTACATACCTCGCTCTGCTAATCCTGTTACCAGTGGCTGCTGC
CAGTGGCGATAAGTCGTGTCTTACCGGGTTGGACTCAAGACGATAGTTACCGGATAAGGCGCAGCGGTCG
GGCTGAACGGGGGGTTCGTGCACACAGCCCAGCTTGGAGCGAACGACCTACACCGAACTGAGATACCTAC
AGCGTGAGCTATGAGAAAGCGCCACGCTTCCCGAAGGGAGAAAGGCGGACAGGTATCCGGTAAGCGGCAG
GGTCGGAACAGGAGAGCGCACGAGGGAGCTTCCAGGGGGAAACGCCTGGTATCTTTATAGTCCTGTCGGG
TTTCGCCACCTCTGACTTGAGCGTCGATTTTTGTGATGCTCGTCAGGGGGGCGGAGCCTATGGAAAAACG
CCAGCAACGCGGCCTTTTTACGGTTCCTGGTCTTTTGCTGGCCTTTTGCTCACATGTTCTTTCCTGCGTT
ATCCCCTGATTCTGTGGATAACCGTATTACCGCCTTTGAGTGAGCTGATACCAGCGGATAACAATTTCAC
ACAGGAAACAGCTATGACCATGATTACGCCAAGCTATCAACTTTGTATAGAAAAGTTG
Features (pLannotate 1.2.2; 12 found; start..end, strand, type, name):
    980..1004    +  protein_bind   attB1: mutant version of attB; recombination site for the Gateway® BP reaction BP Clonase™
   1007..1855    +  CDS            mScarlet-I: mScarlet-I is a basic (constitutively fluorescent) red fluorescent protein published in 2016, derived from synthetic construct. It is reported to be a rapidly-maturing monomer with moderate acid sensitivity.
   1863..1883    -  protein_bind   attB2: mutant version of attB; core recombination site for the Gateway® BP reaction BP Clonase™
   2403..2555    +  CDS            aex-5 (fragment): AEX5_CAEEL - Also known as kpc-3 From Caenorhabditis elegans.
   2654..2674    -  protein_bind   attB3: mutant version of attB; core recombination site for the Gateway® BP reaction BP Clonase™
   2678..2835    +  CDS            lacZα (fragment): LacZα fragment of β-galactosidase; lacZ fragment
   2841..2940    -  misc_feature   bom (fragment): basis of mobility region from pBR322
   3042..3077    -  CDS            rop (fragment): Rop protein, which maintains plasmids at low copy number; rop
   3172..3276    +  promoter       AmpR promoter: bla
   3277..4137    +  CDS            AmpR: β-lactamase; bla; confers resistance to ampicillin, carbenicillin, and related antibiotics
   4308..4896    +  rep_origin     ori: high-copy-number ColE1/pMB1/pBR322/pUC origin of replication
   5078..5098    +  protein_bind   attB4: mutant version of attB; core recombination site for the Gateway® BP reaction BP Clonase™
