[The description below was written by a language model from this plasmid's Addgene catalogue record and pLannotate feature annotations shown in this document.]
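Description:
pGLOW30 is a 5,098 bp C. elegans expression plasmid designed as a red fluorescent co-injection marker for transgenesis and CRISPR/Cas9 knock-in experiments. No named backbone is recorded, but the feature table shows a standard bacterial maintenance unit: a high-copy ColE1/pUC-type origin and an ampicillin resistance gene (β-lactamase) with its own promoter. It also shows small remnants of lacZα, bom and rop. The plasmid was assembled by Gibson cloning from parts of two earlier plasmids, pCFJ90 (a myo-2-driven mCherry marker) and pMS050.

The roughly 2.65 kb insert is Pmyo-2::mScarlet-I::unc-54 3′UTR. The myo-2 promoter drives expression in pharyngeal muscle and, although not annotated, presumably occupies the region upstream of the reporter. It is followed by a C. elegans codon-optimized mScarlet-I coding sequence, a bright, rapidly maturing monomeric red fluorescent protein. The unc-54 3′UTR named in the record is also not annotated as such. The short aex-5 fragment called downstream of the reporter may be genomic sequence carried along with that region, though the record does not confirm this. Gateway attB4, attB1, attB2 and attB3 sites flank the promoter, reporter and 3′UTR segments. These are scars of the multisite Gateway assembly inherited from the parental marker and have no role in the plasmid's intended use.

When co-injected with other DNA into the worm gonad, the plasmid gives red pharyngeal fluorescence, which marks animals carrying extrachromosomal arrays. This helps to identify transformed progeny or to screen against array carriers when genomic integrants are wanted. The depositor notes that its pharyngeal signal is brighter than the mCherry signal from pCFJ90.
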