Addgene plasmid #172697: pGLOW30
Purpose: C. elegans mScarlet co-injection marker
Depositing lab: Ryan Doonan. Depositing organization: University of Texas at Austin. Publication: mScarlet and split fluorophore mScarlet resources for plasmid-based CRISPR/Cas9 knock-in in C. elegans. Witten G, DeMott E, Huang G, Zelasko F, de Jesus B, Mulchand C, Schuck L, Pullman S, Perez A, Mahableshwarkar P, Wu Z, Cardona EA, Pierce JT, Dickinson DJ, Doonan R. MicroPubl Biol. 2023 Jun 14;2023:10.17912/micropub.biology.000871. doi: 10.17912/micropub.biology.000871. eCollection 2023. PubMed 37396790.
Backbone
  Vector backbone: N/A
  Backbone size w/o insert (bp): 2445
  Total vector size (bp): 5098
  Vector type: Worm Expression
Growth in bacteria
  Bacterial resistance: Ampicillin, 100 μg/mL
  Growth temperature: 37°C
  Growth strain: DH5alpha
  Copy number: High Copy
Gene/Insert
  Gene/Insert name: Pmyo-2::mScarlet (alt name: Pmyo-2::mScarlet-I-C1::unc-54utr)
  Species: C. elegans (nematode)
  Insert size (bp): 2651
  Promoter: myo-2
  Tag / fusion protein: mScarlet
  Cloning method: Gibson Cloning
  Sequencing primers: 5′ CCCAGGGAAAAAGAAGGGCT; 3′ GGGAGCACAGGGAGAAAGAG
Resource information
  A portion of this plasmid was derived from a plasmid made by: Derived from pCFJ90 (Addgene #19327) and pMS050 (Addgene #91826)
Terms and licenses: Academic/Nonprofit Terms; Industry Terms
Depositor comments: C. elegans codon-optimized mScarlet. Use as a co-injection marker. pGLOW30 mScarlet fluorescence is brighter than pCFJ90 mCherry fluorescence in the pharynx. Inject at 2.5 ng/uL. Made by George Huang (Glow Worms '20).
How to cite: pGLOW30 was a gift from Ryan Doonan (Addgene plasmid # 172697 ; http://n2t.net/addgene:172697 ; RRID:Addgene_172697)
