>Addgene plasmid #172697 | pGLOW30 | depositor partial sequence | sequence record 335179 | myo-2 promoter (Pmyo-2)
CATTTTATATCTGAGTAGTATCCTTTGCTTTAAATGTCCATAAAACTAATTTTATAATCAATAAAACAAC
GTTTGTAAATCAACTGAGTTTACAAGTAGAGACATTGAGGGATACTTTCACTATGCTAAAGTGATAATCG
ACCAAATAATAACTTCACTTTGGTATTTATTCCTGTCTTATAAATGTTATGTATGAATTAAATTCATATG
CATATGGCTCACTCTGACAATTTTTAATAATCTTCCAGATCAATATTGACTACCGATGCGGGTGGTCTTT
TGCTTTGAATTCTGCTGAACTTTACACCCCGAACAGCAATGTGTGCTTCAGCCTAAAAAAAAGTAAGTGT
GTTAATCAGTGCCCCCGATTCTTCATTTTTTGCCCCTCTCTCCCGTTTCGTCGGCAAAAGAAGAGAAAAT
AAAGATAAGTCTCAAGATAGGTTGGTAATCGCTAAAGTGGTTGTGTGGATAAGAGTAGCAAAATGGCAGG
AAGAGCACTTTGCGCGCACACACTGTACTCATTGTTCTGGATAAAATTCTCTCGTTGTTTGCCGTCGGAT
GTCTGCCTCTCTGCATTGAGCCGGCTTCTTCACTATCTTTAGTTAACCTAAAATGCCGTTTCTTTTCTCG
TATCCCCACTATCCCGTTGAGGTTCTCTGCTCTCTTCGCTCCCTACCGCCAGCGAGCAACTATCCGTGGG
GGCGCCTTGCTCGGAAGATGGGGGGGAAGAAAGAAGATTTTTGCTATTTGCACTTGAGAAAGAGACTTTT
CCTGCGTCGATGGTTAGAGAACAGTGTGCAGACACTTTTCAGCTACCTAGAATTACAATTGGATATCCCC
GCCTCCCAATCCACCCACCCAGGGAAAAAGAAGGGCTCGCCGAAAATCAAAGTTATCTCCAGGCTCGCGC
ATCCCACCGAGCGGTTGACTTCTCTCCACCACTTTTCATTTTAACCCTCGATCGTCAGACACAGAA
