>Addgene plasmid #172697 | pGLOW30 | depositor partial sequence | sequence record 335180 | myo-2 coding (first 10aa)
ATGACAAGTTTGTACAAAAAAGCAGGCTTA
