>Addgene plasmid #172697 | pGLOW30 | depositor partial sequence | sequence record 335181 | mScarlet-I-C1 (C. elegans codon-optimized mScarlet with synthetic introns)
ATGGTCTCCAAGGGAGAGGCCGTCATCAAGGAGTTCATGCGTTTCAAGGTCCACATGGAGGGATCCATGA
ACGGACACGAGTTCGAGATCGAGGGAGAGGGAGAGGGACGTCCATACGAGGGAACCCAAACCGCCAAGCT
CAAGGTCACCAAGGTAAGTTTAAACATATATATACTAACTAACCCTGATTATTTAAATTTTCAGGGAGGA
CCACTCCCATTCTCCTGGGACATCCTCTCCCCACAATTCATGTACGGATCCCGTGCCTTCATCAAGCACC
CAGCCGACATCCCAGACTACTACAAGCAATCCTTCCCAGAGGGATTCAAGTGGGAGCGTGTCATGAACTT
CGAGGACGGAGGAGCCGTCACCGTCACCCAAGACACCTCCCTCGAGGACGGAACCCTCATCTACAAGGTA
AGTTTAAACAGTTCGGTACTAACTAACCATACATATTTAAATTTTCAGGTCAAGCTCCGTGGAACCAACT
TCCCACCAGACGGACCAGTCATGCAAAAGAAGACCATGGGATGGGAGGCCTCCACCGAGCGTCTCTACCC
AGAGGACGGAGTCCTCAAGGGAGACATCAAGATGGCCCTCCGTCTCAAGGACGGAGGACGTTACCTCGCC
GACTTCAAGGTAAGTTTAAACATGATTTTACTAACTAACTAATCTGATTTAAATTTTCAGACCACCTACA
AGGCCAAGAAGCCAGTCCAAATGCCAGGAGCCTACAACGTCGACCGTAAGCTCGACATCACCTCCCACAA
CGAGGACTACACCGTCGTCGAGCAATACGAGCGTTCCGAGGGACGTCACTCCACCGGAGGAATGGACGAG
CTCTACAAGTAG
