>Addgene plasmid #172697 | pGLOW30 | depositor partial sequence | sequence record 335182 | unc-54 3'UTR
TACCCAGCTTTCTTGTACAAAGTGGGTGATATCTGAGCTCCGCATCGGCCGCTGTCATCAGATCGCCATC
TCGCGCCCGTGCCTCTGACTTCTAAGTCCAATTACTCTTCAACATCCCTACATGCTCTTTCTCCCTGTGC
TCCCACCCCCTATTTTTGTTATTATCAAAAAACTTCTCTTAATTTCTTTGTTTTTTAGCTTCTTTTAAGT
CACCTCTAACAATGAAATTGTGTAGATTCAAAAATAGAATTAATTCGTAATAAAAAGTCGAAAAAAATTG
TGCTCCCTCCCCCCATTAATAATAATTCTATCCCAAAATCTACACAATGTTCTGTGTACACTTCTTATGT
TTTTTACTTCTGATAAATTTTTTTGAAACATCATAGAAAAAACCGCACACAAAATACCTTATCATATGTT
ACGTTTCAGTTTATGACCGCAATTTTTATTTCTTCGCACGTCTGGGCCTCTCATGACGTCAAATCATGCT
CATCGTGAAAAAGTTTTGGAGTATTTTTGGAATTTTTCAATCAAGTGAAAGTTTATGAAATTAATTTTCC
TGCTTTTGCTTTTTGGGGTTTCCCCTATTGTTTGTCAAGATTTCGAGGACGGCGTTTTTCTTGCTAAAAT
CACAAGTATTGATGAGCACGATGCAAGAAAGATCGGAAGAAGGTTTGGGTTTGAGGCTCAGTGGAAGGTG
AGTAGAAGTTGATAATTTGAAAGTGGAGTAGTGTCTATGGGGTTTTTGCCTTAAATGACAGAATACATTC
CCAATATACCAAACATAACTGTT
